>Addgene plasmid #118449 | pDRF1-GW yotagRFPT-T2A-mTurquoise2 | depositor full sequence | sequence record 223812 | pDRF1-GW yotagRFPT-T2A-mTurquoise2 sequence 8487 bps
CAAGCTTCCTGAAACGGAGAAACATAAACAGGCATTGCTGGGATCACCCATACATCACTCTGTTTTGCCT
GACCTTTTCCGGTAATTTGAAAACAAACCCGGTCTCGAAGCGGAGATCCGGCGATAATTACCGCAGAAAT
AAACCCATACACGAGACGTAGAACCAGCCGCACATGGCCGGAGAAACTCCTGCGAGAATTTCGTAAACTC
GCGCGCATTGCATCTGTATTTCCTAATGCGGCACTTCCAGGCCTCGATCGAGACCGTTTATCCATTGCTT
TTTTGTTGTCTTTTTCCCTCGTTCACAGAAAGTCTGAAGAAGCTATAGTAGAACTATGAGCTTTTTTTGT
TTCTGTTTTCCTTTTTTTTTTTTTTACCTCTGTGGAAATTGTTACTCTCACACTCTTTAGTTCGTTTGTT
TGTTTTGTTTATTCCAATTATGACCGGTGACGAAACGTGGTCGATGGTGGGTACCGCTTATGCTCCCCTC
CATTAGTTTCGATTATATAAAAAGGCCAAATATTGTATTATTTTCAAATGTCCTATCATTATCGTCTAAC
ATCTAATTTCTCTTAAATTTTTTCTCTTTCTTTCCTATAACACCAATAGTGAAAATCTTTTTTTCTTCTA
TATCTACAAAAACTTTTTTTTTCTATCAACCTCGTTGATAAATTTTTTCTTTAACAATCGTTAATAATTA
ATTAATTGGAAAATAACCATTTTTTCTCTCTTTTATACACACATTCAAAAGAAAGAAAAAAAATATACCC
CAGCCTCGACTAGTGAATTCGCGGCCATCACAAGTTTGTACAAAAAAGCAGGCTGCTAGCCACCATGGTA
TCTAAAGGTGAAGAGTTGATAAAGGAAAATATGCACATGAAACTCTATATGGAAGGCACAGTGAATAACC
ATCATTTTAAGTGTACTTCAGAAGGAGAAGGTAAGCCTTATGAGGGGACACAAACTATGAGAATTAAAGT
TGTTGAAGGAGGTCCACTACCATTCGCTTTTGACATCCTGGCAACGAGCTTCATGTATGGCTCCAGAACA
TTCATAAACCATACACAAGGTATTCCAGATTTCTTCAAACAAAGTTTTCCAGAAGGCTTTACTTGGGAGA
GAGTTACTACCTACGAGGACGGGGGTGTTTTAACTGCGACACAGGATACATCATTACAAGATGGCTGTTT
GATCTACAACGTAAAAATCAGAGGTGTCAATTTTCCATCTAACGGACCTGTTATGCAGAAAAAGACCTTG
GGTTGGGAGGCTAATACTGAAATGCTATACCCAGCAGATGGAGGATTGGAAGGTAGGACAGATATGGCAT
TGAAACTTGTAGGAGGCGGTCACCTAATTTGCAACTTTAAGACAACCTACAGAAGCAAAAAGCCTGCTAA
AAATCTTAAAATGCCAGGGGTGTACTACGTGGATCATAGACTTGAACGTATCAAGGAAGCTGACAAAGAG
ACTTACGTTGAACAACACGAAGTCGCCGTCGCCAGATACTGTGACTTACCTTCAAAGTTAGGTCATAAAC
TGAATGGTATGGATGAATTGTATAAGTCCGGAGAGGGCAGAGGAAGTCTTCTAACATGCGGTGACGTGGA
GGAGAATCCCGGCCCTGGGGATCCACCGGTCGCCACCATGGTGAGCAAGGGCGAGGAGCTGTTCACCGGG
GTGGTGCCCATCCTGGTCGAGCTGGACGGCGACGTAAACGGCCACAAGTTCAGCGTGTCCGGCGAGGGCG
AGGGCGATGCCACCTACGGCAAGCTGACCCTGAAGTTCATCTGCACCACCGGCAAGCTGCCCGTGCCCTG
GCCCACCCTCGTGACCACCCTGTCCTGGGGCGTGCAGTGCTTCGCCCGCTACCCCGACCACATGAAGCAG
CACGACTTCTTCAAGTCCGCCATGCCCGAAGGCTACGTCCAGGAGCGCACCATCTTCTTCAAGGACGACG
GCAACTACAAGACCCGCGCCGAGGTGAAGTTCGAGGGCGACACCCTGGTGAACCGCATCGAGCTGAAGGG
CATCGACTTCAAGGAGGACGGCAACATCCTGGGGCACAAGCTGGAGTACAACTACTTTAGCGACAACGTC
TATATCACCGCCGACAAGCAGAAGAACGGCATCAAGGCCAACTTCAAGATCCGCCACAACATCGAGGACG
GCGGCGTGCAGCTCGCCGACCACTACCAGCAGAACACCCCCATCGGCGACGGCCCCGTGCTGCTGCCCGA
CAACCACTACCTGAGCACCCAGTCCAAGCTGAGCAAAGACCCCAACGAGAAGCGCGATCACATGGTCCTG
CTGGAGTTCGTGACCGCCGCCGGGATCACTCTCGGCATGGACGAGCTGTACAAGTAAAGCGGCCGCACCC
AGCTTTCTTGTACAAAGTGGTGTAGTTAATTCATGATGGCCGCTGCAGGTCGACCTCGAGGGGGGGCCCG
GTACCCAATTCGCCCTATAGTGAGTCGTATTACGCGCGGATCCAGCTTTGGACTTCTTCGCCAGAGGTTT
GGTCAAGTCTCCAATCAAGGTTGTCGGCTTGTCTACCTTGCCAGAAATTTACGAAAAGATGGAAAAGGGT
CAAATCGTTGGTAGATACGTTGTTGACACTTCTAAATAAGCGAATTTCTTATGATTTATGATTTTTATTA
TTAAATAAGTTATAAAAAAAATAAGTGTATACAAATTTTAAAGTGACTCTTAGGTTTTAAAACGANAATT
CTTATTCTTGAGTAACTCTTTCCTGTAGGTCAGGTTGCTTTCTCAGGTATAGCATGAGGTCGCTCTTATT
GACCACACCTCTACCGGCATGCCAATTCACTGGCCGTCGTTTTACAACGTCGTGACTGGGAAAACCCTGG
CGTTACCCAACTTAATCGCCTTGCAGCACATCCCCCTTTCGCCAGCTGGCGTAATAGCGAAGAGGCCCGC
ACCGATCGCCCTTCCCAACAGTTGCGCAGCCTGAATGGCGAATGGCGCCTGATGCGGTATTTTCTCCTTA
CGCATCTGTGCGGTATTTCACACCGCATAATCGGATCGTACTTGTTACCCATCATTGAATTTTGAACATC
CGAACCTGGGAGTTTTCCCTGAAACAGATAGTATATTTGAACCTGTATAATAATATATAGTCTAGCGCTT
TACGGAAGACAATGTATGTATTTCGGTTCCTGGAGAAACTATTGCATCTATTGCATAGGTAATCTTGCAC
GTCGCATCCCCGGTTCATTTTCTGCGTTTCCATCTTGCACTTCAATAGCATATCTTTGTTAACGAAGCAT
CTGTGCTTCATTTTGTAGAACAAAAATGCAACGCGAGAGCGCTAATTTTTCAAACAAAGAATCTGAGCTG
CATTTTTACAGAACAGAAATGCAACGCGAAAGCGCTATTTTACCAACGAAGAATCTGTGCTTCATTTTTG
TAAAACAAAAATGCAACGCGAGAGCGCTAATTTTTCAAACAAAGAATCTGAGCTGCATTTTTACAGAACA
GAAATGCAACGCGAGAGCGCTATTTTACCAACAAAGAATCTATACTTCTTTTTTGTTCTACAAAAATGCA
TCCCGAGAGCGCTATTTTTCTAACAAAGCATCTTAGATTACTTTTTTTCTCCTTTGTGCGCTCTATAATG
CAGTCTCTTGATAACTTTTTGCACTGTAGGTCCGTTAAGGTTAGAAGAAGGCTACTTTGGTGTCTATTTT
CTCTTCCATAAAAAAAGCCTGACTCCACTTCCCGCGTTTACTGATTACTAGCGAAGCTGCGGGTGCATTT
TTTCAAGATAAAGGCATCCCCGATTATATTCTATACCGATGTGGATTGCGCATACTTTGTGAACAGAAAG
TGATAGCGTTGATGATTCTTCATTGGTCAGAAAATTATGAACGGTTTCTTCTATTTTGTCTCTATATACT
ACGTATAGGAAATGTTTACATTTTCGTATTGTTTTCGATTCACTCTATGAATAGTTCTTACTACAATTTT
TTTGTCTAAAGAGTAATACTAGAGATAAACATAAAAAATGTAGAGGTCGAGTTTAGATGCAAGTTCAAGG
AGCGAAAGGTGGATGGGTAGGTTATATAGGGATATAGCACAGAGATATATAGCAAAGAGATACTTTTGAG
CAATGTTTGTGGAAGCGGTATTCGCAATATTTTAGTAGCTCGTTACAGTCCGGTGCGTTTTTGGTTTTTT
GAAAGTGCGTCTTCAGAGCGCTTTTGGTTTTCAAAAGCGCTCTGAAGTTCCTATACTTTCTAGCTAGAGA
ATAGGAACTTCGGAATAGGAACTTCAAAGCGTTTCCGAAAACGAGCGCTTCCGAAAATGCAACGCGAGCT
GCGCACATACAGCTCACTGTTCACGTCGCACCTATATCTGCGTGTTGCCTGTATATATATATACATGAGA
AGAACGGCATAGTGCGTGTTTATGCTTAAATGCGTACTTATATGCGTCTATTTATGTAGGATGAAAGGTA
GTCTAGTACCTCCTGTGATATTATCCCATTCCATGCGGGGTATCGTATGCTTCCTTCAGCACTACCCTTT
AGCTGTTCTATATGCTGCCACTCCTCAATTGGATTAGTCTCATCCTTCAATGCTATCATTTCCTTTGATA
TTGGATCGATCCGATGATAAGCTGTCAAACATGAGAATTGGGTAATAACTGATATAATTAAATTGAAGCT
CTAATTTGTGAGTTTAGTATACATGCATTTACTTATAATACAGTTTTTTAGTTTTGCTGGCCGCATCTTC
TCAAATATGCTTCCCAGCCTGCTTTTCTGTAACGTTCACCCTCTACCTTAGCATCCCTTCCCTTTGCAAA
TAGTCCTCTTCCAACAATAATAATGTCAGATCCTGTAGAGACCACATCATCCACGGTTCTATACTGTTGA
CCCAATGCGTCTCCCTTGTCATCTAAACCCACACCGGGTGTCATAATCAACCAATCGTAACCTTCATCTC
TTCCACCCATGTCTCTTTGAGCAATAAAGCCGATAACAAAATCTTTGTCGCTCTTCGCAATGTCAACAGT
ACCCTTAGTATATTCTCCAGTAGATAGGGAGCCCTTGCATGACAATTCTGCTAACATCAAAAGGCCTCTA
GGTTCCTTTGTTACTTCTTCTGCCGCCTGCTTCAAACCGCTAACAATACCTGGGCCCACCACACCGTGTG
CATTCGTAATGTCTGCCCATTCTGCTATTCTGTATACACCCGCAGAGTACTGCAATTTGACTGTATTACC
AATGTCAGCAAATTTTCTGTCTTCGAAGAGTAAAAAATTGTACTTGGCGGATAATGCCTTTAGCGGCTTA
ACTGTGCCCTCCATGGAAAAATCAGTCAAGATATCCACATGTGTTTTTAGTAAACAAATTTTGGGACCTA
ATGCTTCAACTAACTCCAGTAATTCCTTGGTGGTACGAACATCCAATGAAGCACACAAGTTTGTTTGCTT
TTCGTGCATGATATTAAATAGCTTGGCAGCAACAGGACTAGGATGAGTAGCAGCACGTTCCTTATATGTA
GCTTTCGACATGATTTATCTTCGTTTCCTGCATGTTTTTGTTCTGTGCAGTTGGGTTAAGAATACTGGGC
AATTTCATGTTTCTTCAACACTACATATGCGTATATATACCAATCTAAGTCTGTGCTCCTTCCTTCGTTC
TTCCTTCTGTTCGGAGATTACCGAATCAAAAAAATTTCAAGGAAACCGAAATCAAAAAAAAGAATAAAAA
AAAAATGATGAATTGAAAAGCTAATTCTTGAAGACGAAAGGGCCTCGTGATACGCCTATTTTTATAGGTT
AATGTCATGATAATAATGGTTTCTTAGACGTCAGGTGGCACTTTTCGGGGAAATGTGCGCGGAACCCCTA
TTTGTTTATTTTTCTAAATACATTCAAATATGTATCCGCTCATGAGACAATAACCCTGATAAATGCTTCA
ATAATATTGAAAAAGGAAGAGTATGAGTATTCAACATTTCCGTGTCGCCCTTATTCCCTTTTTTGCGGCA
TTTTGCCTTCCTGTTTTTGCTCACCCAGAAACGCTGGTGAAAGTAAAAGATGCTGAAGATCAGTTGGGTG
CACGAGTGGGTTACATCGAACTGGATCTCAACAGCGGTAAGATCCTTGAGAGTTTTCGCCCCGAAGAACG
TTTTCCAATGATGAGCACTTTTAAAGTTCTGCTATGTGGCGCGGTATTATCCCGTATTGACGCCGGGCAA
GAGCAACTCGGTCGCCGCATACACTATTCTCAGAATGACTTGGTTGAGTACTCACCAGTCACAGAAAAGC
ATCTTACGGATGGCATGACAGTAAGAGAATTATGCAGTGCTGCCATAACCATGAGTGATAACACTGCGGC
CAACTTACTTCTGACAACGATCGGAGGACCGAAGGAGCTAACCGCTTTTTTGCACAACATGGGGGATCAT
GTAACTCGCCTTGATCGTTGGGAACCGGAGCTGAATGAAGCCATACCAAACGACGAGCGTGACACCACGA
TGCCTGTAGCAATGGCAACAACGTTGCGCAAACTATTAACTGGCGAACTACTTACTCTAGCTTCCCGGCA
ACAATTAATAGACTGGATGGAGGCGGATAAAGTTGCAGGACCACTTCTGCGCTCGGCCCTTCCGGCTGGC
TGGTTTATTGCTGATAAATCTGGAGCCGGTGAGCGTGGGTCTCGCGGTATCATTGCAGCACTGGGGCCAG
ATGGTAAGCCCTCCCGTATCGTAGTTATCTACACGACGGGGAGTCAGGCAACTATGGATGAACGAAATAG
ACAGATCGCTGAGATAGGTGCCTCACTGATTAAGCATTGGTAACTGTCAGACCAAGTTTACTCATATATA
CTTTAGATTGATTTAAAACTTCATTTTTAATTTAAAAGGATCTAGGTGAAGATCCTTTTTGATAATCTCA
TGACCAAAATCCCTTAACGTGAGTTTTCGTTCCACTGAGCGTCAGACCCCGTAGAAAAGATCAAAGGATC
TTCTTGAGATCCTTTTTTTCTGCGCGTAATCTGCTGCTTGCAAACAAAAAAACCACCGCTACCAGCGGTG
GTTTGTTTGCCGGATCAAGAGCTACCAACTCTTTTTCCGAAGGTAACTGGCTTCAGCAGAGCGCAGATAC
CAAATACTGTTCTTCTAGTGTAGCCGTAGTTAGGCCACCACTTCAAGAACTCTGTAGCACCGCCTACATA
CCTCGCTCTGCTAATCCTGTTACCAGTGGCTGCTGCCAGTGGCGATAAGTCGTGTCTTACCGGGTTGGAC
TCAAGACGATAGTTACCGGATAAGGCGCAGCGGTCGGGCTGAACGGGGGGTTCGTGCACACAGCCCAGCT
TGGAGCGAACGACCTACACCGAACTGAGATACCTACAGCGTGAGCTATGAGAAAGCGCCACGCTTCCCGA
AGGGAGAAAGGCGGACAGGTATCCGGTAAGCGGCAGGGTCGGAACAGGAGAGCGCACGAGGGAGCTTCCA
GGGGGAAACGCCTGGTATCTTTATAGTCCTGTCGGGTTTCGCCACCTCTGACTTGAGCGTCGATTTTTGT
GATGCTCGTCAGGGGGGCGGAGCCTATGGAAAAACGCCAGCAACGCGGCCTTTTTACGGTTCCTGGCCTT
TTGCTGGCCTTTTGCTCACATGTTCTTTCCTGCGTTATCCCCTGATTCTGTGGATAACCGTATTACCGCC
TTTGAGTGAGCTGATACCGCTCGCCGCAGCCGAACGACCGAGCGCAGCGAGTCAGTGAGCGAGGAAGCGG
AAGAGCGCCCAATACGCAAACCGCCTCTCCCCGCGCGTTGGCCGATTCATTAATGCAGCTGGCACGACAG
GTTTCCCGACTGGAAAGCGGGCAGTGAGCGCAACGCAATTAATGTGAGTTAGCTCACTCATTAGGCACCC
CAGGCTTTACACTTTATGCTTCCGGCTCGTATGTTGTGTGGAATTGTGAGCGGATAACAATTTCACACAG
GAAACAGCTATGACCATGATTACGCCAAGCTTACCGCATCAGGAAATTGTAAGCGTTAATATTTTGTTAA
AATTCGCGTTAAATTTTTGTTAAATCAGCTCATTTTTTAACCAATAGGCCGAAATCGGCAAAATCCCTTA
TAAATCAAAAGAATAGACCGAGATAGGGT
[37 nt withheld, positions 8150-8186]
AAAGAACGTGGACTCCAACGTCAAAGG
[49 nt withheld, positions 8214-8262]
T
[91 nt withheld, positions 8264-8354]
G
[124 nt withheld, positions 8356-8479]
CCATTCGC
Features (pLannotate 1.2.2; 26 found; start..end, strand, type, name):
      3..257     -  CDS            BRP1 (fragment): BRP1_YEAST - Protein predicted: Swiss-Prot protein existence level 4. From Saccharomyces cerevisiae (strain ATCC 204508 / S288c) (Baker's yeast).
    359..375     -  promoter       ARG4 promoter (fragment): S. cerevisiae ARG4
    480..563     +  CDS            YG007_YEAST: Protein predicted: Swiss-Prot protein existence level 4. From Saccharomyces cerevisiae (strain ATCC 204508 / S288c) (Baker's yeast).
    800..824     +  protein_bind   attB1: mutant version of attB; recombination site for the Gateway® BP reaction BP Clonase™
    835..1566    +  CDS            TagRFP-T: TagRFP-T is a basic (constitutively fluorescent) red fluorescent protein published in 2008, derived from Entacmaea quadricolor. It has low acid sensitivity.
   1648..2367    +  CDS            mTurquoise2: enhanced monomeric variant of CFP (Goedhart et al., 2012) mammalian codon-optimized
   2377..2401    -  protein_bind   attB2: mutant version of attB; recombination site for the Gateway® BP reaction BP Clonase™
   2429..2455    +  misc_feature   MCS (fragment): pBluescript multiple cloning site
   2464..2482    -  promoter       T7 promoter: promoter for bacteriophage T7 RNA polymerase
   2483..2626    +  CDS            ADH1 (fragment): ADH1_YEAST - Also known as ADC1. Experimental evidence at protein level: Swiss-Prot protein existence level 1. This isozyme preferentially catalyzes the conversion of primary unbranched alcohols to their corresponding aldehydes. Also shows activity toward secondary alcohols. From Saccharomyces cerevisiae (strain ATCC 204508 / S288c) (Baker's yeast).
   2630..2817    +  terminator     ADH1 terminator: S. cerevisiae ADH1; transcription terminator for the S. cerevisiae alcohol dehydrogenase 1 (ADH1) gene
   2825..2982    +  CDS            lacZα (fragment): LacZα fragment of β-galactosidase; lacZ fragment
   2988..3039    -  misc_feature   bom (fragment): basis of mobility region from pBR322
   3044..3127    +  CDS            RAF1 (fragment): RAF_YEAST - Experimental evidence at transcript level: Swiss-Prot protein existence level 2. Antagonizes transcriptional repression of recombinase FLP by REP1-REP2. May play a role in plasmid partitioning. From Saccharomyces cerevisiae (strain ATCC 204508 / S288c) (Baker's yeast).
   3281..4627    -  rep_origin     2μ ori: yeast 2μ plasmid origin of replication
   4632..4648    -  promoter       tet promoter (fragment): E. coli promoter for tetracycline efflux protein gene
   4738..5541    -  CDS            URA3: orotidine-5'-phosphate decarboxylase, required for uracil biosynthesis; S. cerevisiae URA3; yeast auxotrophic marker, counterselectable with 5-fluoroorotic acid (5-FOA)
   5542..5757    -  promoter       URA3 promoter: S. cerevisiae URA3
   5868..5972    +  promoter       AmpR promoter: bla
   5973..6833    +  CDS            AmpR: β-lactamase; bla; confers resistance to ampicillin, carbenicillin, and related antibiotics
   7004..7592    +  rep_origin     ori: high-copy-number ColE1/pMB1/pBR322/pUC origin of replication
   7775..7867    +  CDS            lacI (fragment): lac repressor; lacI; The lac repressor binds to the lac operator to inhibit transcription in E. coli. This inhibition can be relieved by adding lactose or isopropyl-β-D-thiogalactopyranoside (IPTG).
   7880..7901    +  protein_bind   CAP binding site: CAP binding activates transcription in the presence of cAMP. E. coli catabolite activator protein
   7916..7946    +  promoter       lac promoter: promoter for the E. coli lac operon
   7954..7970    +  protein_bind   lac operator: The lac repressor binds to the lac operator to inhibit transcription in E. coli. This inhibition can be relieved by adding lactose or isopropyl-β-D-thiogalactopyranoside (IPTG). lac repressor encoded by lacI
   8051..8479    -  rep_origin     f1 ori (sequence partly withheld): f1 bacteriophage origin of replication; arrow indicates direction of (+) strand synthesis
