>Addgene plasmid #118449 | pDRF1-GW yotagRFPT-T2A-mTurquoise2 | addgene full sequence | sequence record 236937 | Addgene Partial NGS Result
CAAGCTTCCTGAAACGGAGAAACATAAACAGGCATTGCTGGGATCACCCATACATCACTCTGTTTTGCCT
GACCTTTTCCGGTAATTTGAAAACAAACCCGGTCTCGAAGCGGAGATCCGGCGATAATTACCGCAGAAAT
AAACCCATACACGAGACGTAGAACCAGCCGCACATGGCCGGAGAAACTCCTGCGAGAATTTCGTAAACTC
GCGCGCATTGCATCTGTATTTCCTAATGCGGCACTTCCAGGCCTCGATCGAGACCGTTTATCCATTGCTT
TTTTGTTGTCTTTTTCCCTCGTTCACAGAAAGTCTGAAGAAGCTATAGTAGAACTATGAGCTTTTTTTGT
TTCTGTTTTCCTTTTTTTTTTTTTTACCTCTGTGGAAATTGTTACTCTCACACTCTTTAGTTCGTTTGTT
TGTTTTGTTTATTCCAATTATGACCGGTGACGAAACGTGGTCGATGGTGGGTACCGCTTATGCTCCCCTC
CATTAGTTTCGATTATATAAAAAGGCCAAATATTGTATTATTTTCAAATGTCCTATCATTATCGTCTAAC
ATCTAATTTCTCTTAAATTTTTTCTCTTTCTTTCCTATAACACCAATAGTGAAAATCTTTTTTTCTTCTA
TATCTACAAAAACTTTTTTTTTCTATCAACCTCGTTGATAAATTTTTTCTTTAACAATCGTTAATAATTA
ATTAATTGGAAAATAACCATTTTTTCTCTCTTTTATACACACATTCAAAAGAAAGAAAAAAAATATACCC
CAGCCTCGACTAGTGAATTCGCGGCCATCACAAGTTTGTACAAAAAAGCAGGCTGCTAGCCACCATGGTA
TCTAAAGGTGAAGAGTTGATAAAGGAAAATATGCACATGAAACTCTATATGGAAGGCACAGTGAATAACC
ATCATTTTAAGTGTACTTCAGAAGGAGAAGGTAAGCCTTATGAGGGGACACAAACTATGAGAATTAAAGT
TGTTGAAGGAGGTCCACTACCATTCGCTTTTGACATCCTGGCAACGAGCTTCATGTATGGCTCCAGAACA
TTCATAAACCATACACAAGGTATTCCAGATTTCTTCAAACAAAGTTTTCCAGAAGGCTTTACTTGGGAGA
GAGTTACTACCTACGAGGACGGGGGTGTTTTAACTGCGACACAGGATACATCATTACAAGATGGCTGTTT
GATCTACAACGTAAAAATCAGAGGTGTCAATTTTCCATCTAACGGACCTGTTATGCAGAAAAAGACCTTG
GGTTGGGAGGCTAATACTGAAATGCTATACCCAGCAGATGGAGGATTGGAAGGTAGGACAGATATGGCAT
TGAAACTTGTAGGAGGCGGTCACCTAATTTGCAACTTTAAGACAACCTACAGAAGCAAAAAGCCTGCTAA
AAATCTTAAAATGCCAGGGGTGTACTACGTGGATCATAGACTTGAACGTATCAAGGAAGCTGACAAAGAG
ACTTACGTTGAACAACACGAAGTCGCCGTCGCCAGATACTGTGACTTACCTTCAAAGTTAGGTCATAAAC
TGAATGGTATGGATGAATTGTATAAGTCCGGAGAGGGCAGAGGAAGTCTTCTAACATGCGGTGACGTGGA
GGAGAATCCCGGCCCTGGGGATCCACCGGTCGCCACCATGGTGAGCAAGGGCGAGGAGCTGTTCACCGGG
GTGGTGCCCATCCTGGTCGAGCTGGACGGCGACGTAAACGGCCACAAGTTCAGCGTGTCCGGCGAGGGCG
AGGGCGATGCCACCTACGGCAAGCTGACCCTGAAGTTCATCTGCACCACCGGCAAGCTGCCCGTGCCCTG
GCCCACCCTCGTGACCACCCTGTCCTGGGGCGTGCAGTGCTTCGCCCGCTACCCCGACCACATGAAGCAG
CACGACTTCTTCAAGTCCGCCATGCCCGAAGGCTACGTCCAGGAGCGCACCATCTTCTTCAAGGACGACG
GCAACTACAAGACCCGCGCCGAGGTGAAGTTCGAGGGCGACACCCTGGTGAACCGCATCGAGCTGAAGGG
CATCGACTTCAAGGAGGACGGCAACATCCTGGGGCACAAGCTGGAGTACAACTACTTTAGCGACAACGTC
TATATCACCGCCGACAAGCAGAAGAACGGCATCAAGGCCAACTTCAAGATCCGCCACAACATCGAGGACG
GCGGCGTGCAGCTCGCCGACCACTACCAGCAGAACACCCCCATCGGCGACGGCCCCGTGCTGCTGCCCGA
CAACCACTACCTGAGCACCCAGTCCAAGCTGAGCAAAGACCCCAACGAGAAGCGCGATCACATGGTCCTG
CTGGAGTTCGTGACCGCCGCCGGGATCACTCTCGGCATGGACGAGCTGTACAAGTAAAGCGGCCGCACCC
AGCTTTCTTGTACAAAGTGGTGTAGTTAATTCATGATGGCCGCTGCAGGTCGACCTCGAGGGGGGGCCCG
GTACCCAATTCGCCCTATAGTGAGTCGTATTACGCGCGGATCCAGCTTTGGACTTCTTCGCCAGAGGTTT
GGTCAAGTCTCCAATCAAGGTTGTCGGCTTGTCTACCTTGCCAGAAATTTACGAAAAGATGGAAAAGGGT
CAAATCGTTGGTAGATACGTTGTTGACACTTCTAAATAAGCGAATTTCTTATGATTTATGATTTTTATTA
TTAAATAAGTTATAAAAAAAATAAGTGTATACAAATTTTAAAGTGACTCTTAGGTTTTAAAACGAAAATT
CTTATTCTTGAGTAACTCTTTCCTGTAGGTCAGGTTGCTTTCTCAGGTATAGCATGAGGTCGCTCTTATT
GACCACACCTCTACCGGCATGCCAATTCACTGGCCGTCGTTTTACAACGTCGTGACTGGGAAAACCCTGG
CGTTACCCAACTTAATCGCCTTGCAGCACATCCCCCTTTCGCCAGCTGGCGTAATAGCGAAGAGGCCCGC
ACCGATCGCCCTTCCCAACAGTTGCGCAGCCTGAATGGCGAATGGCGCCTGATGCGGTATTTTCTCCTTA
CGCATCTGTGCGGTATTTCACACCGCATAATCGGATCGTACTTGTTACCCATCATTGAATTTTGAACATC
CGAACCTGGGAGTTTTCCCTGAAACAGATAGTATATTTGAACCTGTATAATAATATATAGTCTAGCGCTT
TACGGAAGACAATGTATGTATTTCGGTTCCTGGAGAAACTATTGCATCTATTGCATAGGTAATCTTGCAC
GTCGCATCCCCGGTTCATTTTCTGCGTTTCCATCTTGCACTTCAATAGCATATCTTTGTTAACGAAGCAT
CTGTGCTTCATTTTGTAGAACAAAAATGCAACGCGAGAGCGCTAATTTTTCAAACAAAGAATCTGAGCTG
CATTTTTACAGAACAGAAATGCAACGCGAAAGCGCTATTTTACCAACGAAGAATCTGTGCTTCATTTTTG
TAAAACAAAAATGCAACGCGAGAGCGCTAATTTTTCAAACAAAGAATCTGAGCTGCATTTTTACAGAACA
GAAATGCAACGCGAGAGCGCTATTTTACCAACAAAGAATCTATACTTCTTTTTTGTTCTACAAAAATGCA
TCCCGAGAGCGCTATTTTTCTAACAAAGCATCTTAGATTACTTTTTTTCTCCTTTGTGCGCTCTATAATG
CAGTCTCTTGATAACTTTTTGCACTGTAGGTCCGTTAAGGTTAGAAGAAGGCTACTTTGGTGTCTATTTT
CTCTTCCATAAAAAAAGCCTGACTCCACTTCCCGCGTTTACTGATTACTAGCGAAGCTGCGGGTGCATTT
TTTCAAGATAAAGGCATCCCCGATTATATTCTATACCGATGTGGATTGCGCATACTTTGTGAACAGAAAG
TGATAGCGTTGATGATTCTTCATTGGTCAGAAAATTATGAACGGTTTCTTCTATTTTGTCTCTATATACT
ACGTATAGGAAATGTTTACATTTTCGTATTGTTTTCGATTCACTCTATGAATAGTTCTTACTACAATTTT
TTTGTCTAAAGAGTAATACTAGAGATAAACATAAAAAATGTAGAGGTCGAGTTTAGATGCAAGTTCAAGG
AGCGAAAGGTGGATGGGTAGGTTATATAGGGATATAGCACAGAGATATATAGCAAAGAGATACTTTTGAG
CAATGTTTGTGGAAGCGGTATTCGCAATATTTTAGTAGCTCGTTACAGTCCGGTGCGTTTTTGGTTTTTT
GAAAGTGCGTCTTCAGAGCGCTTTTGGTTTTCAAAAGCGCTCTGAAGTTCCTATACTTTCTAGCTAGAGA
ATAGGAACTTCGGAATAGGAACTTCAAAGCGTTTCCGAAAACGAGCGCTTCCGAAAATGCAACGCGAGCT
GCGCACATACAGCTCACTGTTCACGTCGCACCTATATCTGCGTGTTGCCTGTATATATATATACATGAGA
AGAACGGCATAGTGCGTGTTTATGCTTAAATGCGTACTTATATGCGTCTATTTATGTAGGATGAAAGGTA
GTCTAGTACCTCCTGTGATATTATCCCATTCCATGCGGGGTATCGTATGCTTCCTTCAGCACTACCCTTT
AGCTGTTCTATATGCTGCCACTCCTCAATTGGATTAGTCTCATCCTTCAATGCTATCATTTCCTTTGATA
TTGGATCGATCCGATGATAAGCTGTCAAACATGAGAATTGGGTAATAACTGATATAATTAAATTGAAGCT
CTAATTTGTGAGTTTAGTATACATGCATTTACTTATAATACAGTTTTTTAGTTTTGCTGGCCGCATCTTC
TCAAATATGCTTCCCAGCCTGCTTTTCTGTAACGTTCACCCTCTACCTTAGCATCCCTTCCCTTTGCAAA
TAGTCCTCTTCCAACAATAATAATGTCAGATCCTGTAGAGACCACATCATCCACGGTTCTATACTGTTGA
CCCAATGCGTCTCCCTTGTCATCTAAACCCACACCGGGTGTCATAATCAACCAATCGTAACCTTCATCTC
TTCCACCCATGTCTCTTTGAGCAATAAAGCCGATAACAAAATCTTTGTCGCTCTTCGCAATGTCAACAGT
ACCCTTAGTATATTCTCCAGTAGATAGGGAGCCCTTGCATGACAATTCTGCTAACATCAAAAGGCCTCTA
GGTTCCTTTGTTACTTCTTCTGCCGCCTGCTTCAAACCGCTAACAATACCTGGGCCCACCACACCGTGTG
CATTCGTAATGTCTGCCCATTCTGCTATTCTGTATACACCCGCAGAGTACTGCAATTTGACTGTATTACC
AATGTCAGCAAATTTTCTGTCTTCGAAGAGTAAAAAATTGTACTTGGCGGATAATGCCTTTAGCGGCTTA
ACTGTGCCCTCCATGGAAAAATCAGTCAAGATATCCACATGTGTTTTTAGTAAACAAATTTTGGGACCTA
ATGCTTCAACTAACTCCAGTAATTCCTTGGTGGTACGAACATCCAATGAAGCACACAAGTTTGTTTGCTT
TTCGTGCATGATATTAAATAGCTTGGCAGCAACAGGACTAGGATGAGTAGCAGCACGTTCCTTATATGTA
GCTTTCGACATGATTTATCTTCGTTTCCTGCATGTTTTTGTTCTGTGCAGTTGGGTTAAGAATACTGGGC
AATTTCATGTTTCTTCAACACTACATATGCGTATATATACCAATCTAAGTCTGTGCTCCTTCCTTCGTTC
TTCCTTCTGTTCGGAGATTACCGAATCAAAAAAATTTCAAGGAAACCGAAATCAAAAAAAAGAATAAAAA
AAAAATGATGAATTGAAAAGCTAATTCTTGAAGACGAAAGGGCCTCGTGATACGCCTATTTTTATAGGTT
AATGTCATGATAATAATGGTTTCTTAGACGTCAGGTGGCACTTTTCGGGGAAATGTGCGCGGAACCCCTA
TTTGTTTATTTTTCTAAATACATTCAAATATGTATCCGCTCATGAGACAATAACCCTGATAAATGCTTCA
ATAATATTGAAAAAGGAAGAGTATGAGTATTCAACATTTCCGTGTCGCCCTTATTCCCTTTTTTGCGGCA
TTTTGCCTTCCTGTTTTTGCTCACCCAGAAACGCTGGTGAAAGTAAAAGATGCTGAAGATCAGTTGGGTG
CACGAGTGGGTTACATCGAACTGGATCTCAACAGCGGTAAGATCCTTGAGAGTTTTCGCCCCGAAGAACG
TTTTCCAATGATGAGCACTTTTAAAGTTCTGCTATGTGGCGCGGTATTATCCCGTATTGACGCCGGGCAA
GAGCAACTCGGTCGCCGCATACACTATTCTCAGAATGACTTGGTTGAGTACTCACCAGTCACAGAAAAGC
ATCTTACGGATGGCATGACAGTAAGAGAATTATGCAGTGCTGCCATAACCATGAGTGATAACACTGCGGC
CAACTTACTTCTGACAACGATCGGAGGACCGAAGGAGCTAACCGCTTTTTTGCACAACATGGGGGATCAT
GTAACTCGCCTTGATCGTTGGGAACCGGAGCTGAATGAAGCCATACCAAACGACGAGCGTGACACCACGA
TGCCTGTAGCAATGGCAACAACGTTGCGCAAACTATTAACTGGCGAACTACTTACTCTAGCTTCCCGGCA
ACAATTAATAGACTGGATGGAGGCGGATAAAGTTGCAGGACCACTTCTGCGCTCGGCCCTTCCGGCTGGC
TGGTTTATTGCTGATAAATCTGGAGCCGGTGAGCGTGGGTCTCGCGGTATCATTGCAGCACTGGGGCCAG
ATGGTAAGCCCTCCCGTATCGTAGTTATCTACACGACGGGGAGTCAGGCAACTATGGATGAACGAAATAG
ACAGATCGCTGAGATAGGTGCCTCACTGATTAAGCATTGGTAACTGTCAGACCAAGTTTACTCATATATA
CTTTAGATTGATTTAAAACTTCATTTTTAATTTAAAAGGATCTAGGTGAAGATCCTTTTTGATAATCTCA
TGACCAAAATCCCTTAACGTGAGTTTTCGTTCCACTGAGCGTCAGACCCCGTAGAAAAGATCAAAGGATC
TTCTTGAGATCCTTTTTTTCTGCGCGTAATCTGCTGCTTGCAAACAAAAAAACCACCGCTACCAGCGGTG
GTTTGTTTGCCGGATCAAGAGCTACCAACTCTTTTTCCGAAGGTAACTGGCTTCAGCAGAGCGCAGATAC
CAAATACTGTTCTTCTAGTGTAGCCGTAGTTAGGCCACCACTTCAAGAACTCTGTAGCACCGCCTACATA
CCTCGCTCTGCTAATCCTGTTACCAGTGGCTGCTGCCAGTGGCGATAAGTCGTGTCTTACCGGGTTGGAC
TCAAGACGATAGTTACCGGATAAGGCGCAGCGGTCGGGCTGAACGGGGGGTTCGTGCACACAGCCCAGCT
TGGAGCGAACGACCTACACCGAACTGAGATACCTACAGCGTGAGCTATGAGAAAGCGCCACGCTTCCCGA
AGGGAGAAAGGCGGACAGGTATCCGGTAAGCGGCAGGGTCGGAACAGGAGAGCGCACGAGGGAGCTTCCA
GGGGGAAACGCCTGGTATCTTTATAGTCCTGTCGGGTTTCGCCACCTCTGACTTGAGCGTCGATTTTTGT
GATGCTCGTCAGGGGGGCGGAGCCTATGGAAAAACGCCAGCAACGCGGCCTTTTTACGGTTCCTGGCCTT
TTGCTGGCCTTTTGCTCACATGTTCTTTCCTGCGTTATCCCCTGATTCTGTGGATAACCGTATTACCGCC
TTTGAGTGAGCTGATACCGCTCGCCGCAGCCGAACGACCGAGCGCAGCGAGTCAGTGAGCGAGGAAGCGG
AAGAGCGCCCAATACGCAAACCGCCTCTCCCCGCGCGTTGGCCGATTCATTAATGCAGCTGGCACGACAG
GTTTCCCGACTGGAAAGCGGGCAGTGAGCGCAACGCAATTAATGTGAGTTAGCTCACTCATTAGGCACCC
CAGGCTTTACACTTTATGCTTCCGGCTCGTATGTTGTGTGGAATTGTGAGCGGATAACAATTTCACACAG
GAAACAGCTATGACCATGATTACGCCAAGCTTACCGCATCAGGAAATTGTAAGCGTTAATATTTTGTTAA
AATTCGCGTTAAATTTTTGTTAAATCAGCTCATTTTTTAACCAATAGGCCGAAATCGGCAAAATCCCTTA
TAAATCAAAAGAATAGACCGAGATAGGGT
[37 nt withheld, positions 8150-8186]
AAAGAACGTGGACTCCAACGTCAAAGG
[49 nt withheld, positions 8214-8262]
T
[91 nt withheld, positions 8264-8354]
G
[124 nt withheld, positions 8356-8479]
CCATTCGC
Features (pLannotate 1.2.2; 26 found; start..end, strand, type, name):
      3..257     -  CDS            BRP1 (fragment): BRP1_YEAST - Protein predicted: Swiss-Prot protein existence level 4. From Saccharomyces cerevisiae (strain ATCC 204508 / S288c) (Baker's yeast).
    359..375     -  promoter       ARG4 promoter (fragment): S. cerevisiae ARG4
    480..563     +  CDS            YG007_YEAST: Protein predicted: Swiss-Prot protein existence level 4. From Saccharomyces cerevisiae (strain ATCC 204508 / S288c) (Baker's yeast).
    800..824     +  protein_bind   attB1: mutant version of attB; recombination site for the Gateway® BP reaction BP Clonase™
    835..1566    +  CDS            TagRFP-T: TagRFP-T is a basic (constitutively fluorescent) red fluorescent protein published in 2008, derived from Entacmaea quadricolor. It has low acid sensitivity.
   1648..2367    +  CDS            mTurquoise2: enhanced monomeric variant of CFP (Goedhart et al., 2012) mammalian codon-optimized
   2377..2401    -  protein_bind   attB2: mutant version of attB; recombination site for the Gateway® BP reaction BP Clonase™
   2429..2455    +  misc_feature   MCS (fragment): pBluescript multiple cloning site
   2464..2482    -  promoter       T7 promoter: promoter for bacteriophage T7 RNA polymerase
   2483..2626    +  CDS            ADH1 (fragment): ADH1_YEAST - Also known as ADC1. Experimental evidence at protein level: Swiss-Prot protein existence level 1. This isozyme preferentially catalyzes the conversion of primary unbranched alcohols to their corresponding aldehydes. Also shows activity toward secondary alcohols. From Saccharomyces cerevisiae (strain ATCC 204508 / S288c) (Baker's yeast).
   2630..2817    +  terminator     ADH1 terminator: S. cerevisiae ADH1; transcription terminator for the S. cerevisiae alcohol dehydrogenase 1 (ADH1) gene
   2825..2982    +  CDS            lacZα (fragment): LacZα fragment of β-galactosidase; lacZ fragment
   2988..3039    -  misc_feature   bom (fragment): basis of mobility region from pBR322
   3044..3127    +  CDS            RAF1 (fragment): RAF_YEAST - Experimental evidence at transcript level: Swiss-Prot protein existence level 2. Antagonizes transcriptional repression of recombinase FLP by REP1-REP2. May play a role in plasmid partitioning. From Saccharomyces cerevisiae (strain ATCC 204508 / S288c) (Baker's yeast).
   3281..4627    -  rep_origin     2μ ori: yeast 2μ plasmid origin of replication
   4632..4648    -  promoter       tet promoter (fragment): E. coli promoter for tetracycline efflux protein gene
   4738..5541    -  CDS            URA3: orotidine-5'-phosphate decarboxylase, required for uracil biosynthesis; S. cerevisiae URA3; yeast auxotrophic marker, counterselectable with 5-fluoroorotic acid (5-FOA)
   5542..5757    -  promoter       URA3 promoter: S. cerevisiae URA3
   5868..5972    +  promoter       AmpR promoter: bla
   5973..6833    +  CDS            AmpR: β-lactamase; bla; confers resistance to ampicillin, carbenicillin, and related antibiotics
   7004..7592    +  rep_origin     ori: high-copy-number ColE1/pMB1/pBR322/pUC origin of replication
   7775..7867    +  CDS            lacI (fragment): lac repressor; lacI; The lac repressor binds to the lac operator to inhibit transcription in E. coli. This inhibition can be relieved by adding lactose or isopropyl-β-D-thiogalactopyranoside (IPTG).
   7880..7901    +  protein_bind   CAP binding site: CAP binding activates transcription in the presence of cAMP. E. coli catabolite activator protein
   7916..7946    +  promoter       lac promoter: promoter for the E. coli lac operon
   7954..7970    +  protein_bind   lac operator: The lac repressor binds to the lac operator to inhibit transcription in E. coli. This inhibition can be relieved by adding lactose or isopropyl-β-D-thiogalactopyranoside (IPTG). lac repressor encoded by lacI
   8051..8479    -  rep_origin     f1 ori (sequence partly withheld): f1 bacteriophage origin of replication; arrow indicates direction of (+) strand synthesis
