[The description below was written by a language model from this plasmid's Addgene catalogue record and pLannotate feature annotations shown in this document.]
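Description:
pDRF1-GW yotagRFPT-T2A-mTurquoise2 is a yeast expression plasmid built on the pDRF1-GW backbone, an E. coli–S. cerevisiae shuttle vector. In bacteria it is maintained at high copy through a ColE1/pUC-type origin and selected with ampicillin via the β-lactamase gene. In yeast it replicates episomally from the 2μ origin and is selected by uracil prototrophy through URA3 with its own promoter, a marker that can also be counterselected with 5-FOA. An f1 origin and remnants of a lac promoter/lacZα region are carried over from the parental cloning vector.

The payload is a synthetic open reading frame lying between attB1 and attB2 Gateway recombination sites. It encodes a yeast codon-optimized TagRFP-T (red) followed by mTurquoise2 (cyan). The short gap between the two annotated coding sequences corresponds to the T2A peptide named in the construct title, although it is not separately annotated. T2A causes ribosomal skipping during translation, so a single transcript yields two separate fluorescent proteins in equimolar amounts, which is the stated purpose of the plasmid. The cassette is followed by the ADH1 terminator. The promoter driving expression is not named in the record: the region upstream of attB1 is annotated only with fragments of yeast genomic sequence. The annotated sequence is flagged as a partial NGS result.

With mTurquoise2 co-expressed at a fixed ratio, the cyan signal can plausibly serve as an internal reference for expression level when measuring the red protein. This fits the associated study, which characterised fluorescent proteins in vivo in budding yeast.
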