Addgene plasmid #118449: pDRF1-GW yotagRFPT-T2A-mTurquoise2
Purpose: Produces equimolar expression of yeast codon-optimized tagRFPT and mTq2
Depositing lab: Bas Teusink. Depositing organization: Vrije Universiteit Amsterdam. Publication: In vivo characterisation of fluorescent proteins in budding yeast. Botman D, de Groot DH, Schmidt P, Goedhart J, Teusink B. Sci Rep. 2019 Feb 19;9(1):2234. doi: 10.1038/s41598-019-38913-z. PubMed 30783202.
Backbone
  Vector backbone: pDRF1-GW
  Vector type: Yeast Expression
  Selectable markers: URA3
Growth in bacteria
  Bacterial resistance: Ampicillin, 100 μg/mL
  Growth temperature: 37°C
  Growth strain: DH5alpha
  Copy number: High Copy
Gene/Insert
  Gene/Insert name: yotagRFPT-T2A-mTurquoise2
  Species: Synthetic
  Cloning method: Restriction Enzyme; 5′ cloning site unknown (unknown if destroyed); 3′ cloning site unknown (unknown if destroyed)
  Sequencing primers: 5′ AACAATCGTTAATAATTAATTAATTGG; 3′ GAGTCACTTTAAAATTTGTATACAC
Terms and licenses: Academic/Nonprofit Terms; Industry Terms: Not Available to Industry
How to cite: pDRF1-GW yotagRFPT-T2A-mTurquoise2 was a gift from Bas Teusink (Addgene plasmid # 118449 ; http://n2t.net/addgene:118449 ; RRID:Addgene_118449)
